>Addgene plasmid #176092 | iRFP670 - H2A | addgene full sequence | sequence record 346396 | Addgene NGS Result
TAGTTATTAATAGTAATCAATTACGGGGTCATTAGTTCATAGCCCATATATGGAGTTCCGCGTTACATAA
CTTACGGTAAATGGCCCGCCTGGCTGACCGCCCAACGACCCCCGCCCATTGACGTCAATAATGACGTATG
TTCCCATAGTAACGCCAATAGGGACTTTCCATTGACGTCAATGGGTGGAGTATTTACGGTAAACTGCCCA
CTTGGCAGTACATCAAGTGTATCATATGCCAAGTACGCCCCCTATTGACGTCAATGACGGTAAATGGCCC
GCCTGGCATTATGCCCAGTACATGACCTTATGGGACTTTCCTACTTGGCAGTACATCTACGTATTAGTCA
TCGCTATTACCATGGTGATGCGGTTTTGGCAGTACATCAATGGGCGTGGATAGCGGTTTGACTCACGGGG
ATTTCCAAGTCTCCACCCCATTGACGTCAATGGGAGTTTGTTTTGGCACCAAAATCAACGGGACTTTCCA
AAATGTCGTAACAACTCCGCCCCATTGACGCAAATGGGCGGTAGGCGTGTACGGTGGGAGGTCTATATAA
GCAGAGCTGGTTTAGTGAACCGTCAGATCCGCTAGCGCTACCGGTCGCCACCATGGCGCGTAAGGTCGAT
CTCACCTCCTGCGATCGCGAGCCGATCCACATCCCCGGCAGCATTCAGCCGTGCGGCTGCCTGCTAGCCT
GCGACGCGCAGGCGGTGCGGATCACGCGCATTACGGAAAATGCCGGCGCGTTCTTTGGACGCGAAACTCC
GCGGGTCGGTGAGCTACTCGCCGATTACTTCGGCGAGACCGAAGCCCATGCGCTGCGCAACGCACTGGCG
CAGTCCTCCGATCCAAAGCGACCGGCGCTGATCTTCGGTTGGCGCGACGGCCTGACCGGCCGCACCTTCG
ACATCTCACTGCATCGCCATGACGGTACATCGATCATCGAGTTCGAGCCTGCGGCGGCCGAACAGGCCGA
CAATCCGCTGCGGCTGACGCGGCAGATCATCGCGCGCACCAAAGAACTGAAGTCGCTCGAAGAGATGGCC
GCACGGGTGCCGCGCTATCTGCAGGCGATGCTCGGCTATCACCGCGTGATGTTGTACCGCTTCGCGGACG
ACGGCTCCGGGATGGTGATCGGCGAGGCGAAGCGCAGCGACCTCGAGAGCTTTCTCGGTCAGCACTTTCC
GGCGTCGCTGGTCCCGCAGCAGGCGCGGCTACTGTACTTGAAGAACGCGATCCGCGTGGTCTCGGATTCG
CGCGGCATCAGCAGCCGGATCGTGCCCGAGCACGACGCCTCCGGCGCCGCGCTCGATCTGTCGTTCGCGC
ACCTGCGCAGCATCTCGCCCTGCCATCTCGAATTTCTGCGGAACATGGGCGTCAGCGCCTCGATGTCGCT
GTCGATCATCATTGACGGCACGCTATGGGGATTGATCATCTGTCATCATTACGAGCCGCGTGCCGTGCCG
ATGGCGCAGCGCGTCGCGGCCGAAATGTTCGCCGACTTCTTATCGCTGCACTTCACCGCCGCCCACCACC
AACGCGTGTACAAGTACTCAGATCTCGAGCTCAAGCTTCGAATTCTGATG
[387 nt withheld, positions 1591-1977]
CGGGATCCACCGGATCTAGATAACTGATCATAATCAGCCATACCACATTTGTAGAGGTTTTACTTGCTTT
AAAAAACCTCCCACACCTCCCCCTGAACCTGAAACATAAAATGAATGCAATTGTTGTTGTTAACTTGTTT
ATTGCAGCTTATAATGGTTACAAATAAAGCAATAGCATCACAAATTTCACAAATAAAGCATTTTTTTCAC
TGCATTCTAGTTGTGGTTTGTCCAAACTCATCAATGTATCTTAACGCGTAAATTGTAAGCGTTAATATTT
TGTTAAAATTCGCGTTAAATTTTTGTTAAATCAGCTCATTTTTTAACCAATAGGCCGAAATCGGCAAAAT
CCCTTATAAATCAAAAGAATAGACCGAGATAGGGT
[37 nt withheld, positions 2363-2399]
AAAGAACGTGGACTCCAACGTCAAAGG
[49 nt withheld, positions 2427-2475]
T
[91 nt withheld, positions 2477-2567]
G
[124 nt withheld, positions 2569-2692]
CAGGTGGCACTTTTCGGGGAAATGTGCGCGGAACCCCTATTTGTTTATTTTTCTAAATACATTCAAATAT
GTATCCGCTCATGAGACAATAACCCTGATAAATGCTTCAATAATATTGAAAAAGGAAGAGTCCTGAGGCG
GAAAGAACCAGCTGTGGAATGTGTGTCAGTTAGGGTGTGGAAAGTCCCCAGGCTCCCCAGCAGGCAGAAG
TATGCAAAGCATGCATCTCAATTAGTCAGCAACCAGGTGTGGAAAGTCCCCAGGCTCCCCAGCAGGCAGA
AGTATGCAAAGCATGCATCTCAATTAGTCAGCAACCATAGTCCCGCCCCTAACTCCGCCCATCCCGCCCC
TAACTCCGCCCAGTTCCGCCCATTCTCCGCCCCATGGCTGACTAATTTTTTTTATTTATGCAGAGGCCGA
GGCCGCCTCGGCCTCTGAGCTATTCCAGAAGTAGTGAGGAGGCTTTTTTGGAGGCCTAGGCTTTTGCAAA
GATCGATCAAGAGACAGGATGAGGATCGTTTCGCATGATTGAACAAGATGGATTGCACGCAGGTTCTCCG
GCCGCTTGGGTGGAGAGGCTATTCGGCTATGACTGGGCACAACAGACAATCGGCTGCTCTGATGCCGCCG
TGTTCCGGCTGTCAGCGCAGGGGCGCCCGGTTCTTTTTGTCAAGACCGACCTGTCCGGTGCCCTGAATGA
ACTGCAAGACGAGGCAGCGCGGCTATCGTGGCTGGCCACGACGGGCGTTCCTTGCGCAGCTGTGCTCGAC
GTTGTCACTGAAGCGGGAAGGGACTGGCTGCTATTGGGCGAAGTGCCGGGGCAGGATCTCCTGTCATCTC
ACCTTGCTCCTGCCGAGAAAGTATCCATCATGGCTGATGCAATGCGGCGGCTGCATACGCTTGATCCGGC
TACCTGCCCATTCGACCACCAAGCGAAACATCGCATCGAGCGAGCACGTACTCGGATGGAAGCCGGTCTT
GTCGATCAGGATGATCTGGACGAAGAGCATCAGGGGCTCGCGCCAGCCGAACTGTTCGCCAGGCTCAAGG
CGAGCATGCCCGACGGCGAGGATCTCGTCGTGACCCATGGCGATGCCTGCTTGCCGAATATCATGGTGGA
AAATGGCCGCTTTTCTGGATTCATCGACTGTGGCCGGCTGGGTGTGGCGGACCGCTATCAGGACATAGCG
TTGGCTACCCGTGATATTGCTGAAGAGCTTGGCGGCGAATGGGCTGACCGCTTCCTCGTGCTTTACGGTA
TCGCCGCTCCCGATTCGCAGCGCATCGCCTTCTATCGCCTTCTTGACGAGTTCTTCTGAGCGGGACTCTG
GGGTTCGAAATGACCGACCAAGCGACGCCCAACCTGCCATCACGAGATTTCGATTCCACCGCCGCCTTCT
ATGAAAGGTTGGGCTTCGGAATCGTTTTCCGGGACGCCGGCTGGATGATCCTCCAGCGCGGGGATCTCAT
GCTGGAGTTCTTCGCCCACCCTAGGGGGAGGCTAACTGAAACACGGAAGGAGACAATACCGGAAGGAACC
CGCGCTATGACGGCAATAAAAAGACAGAATAAAACGCACGGTGTTGGGTCGTTTGTTCATAAACGCGGGG
TTCGGTCCCAGGGCTGGCACTCTGTCGATACCCCACCGAGACCCCATTGGGGCCAATACGCCCGCGTTTC
TTCCTTTTCCCACCCCCCAAGTTCGGGTGAAGGCCCAGGGCTCGCAGCCAACGTCGGGGCGGCAGGCCCT
GCCATAGCCTCAGGTTACTCATATATACTTTAGATTGATTTAAAACTTCATTTTTAATTTAAAAGGATCT
AGGTGAAGATCCTTTTTGATAATCTCATGACCAAAATCCCTTAACGTGAGTTTTCGTTCCACTGAGCGTC
AGACCCCGTAGAAAAGATCAAAGGATCTTCTTGAGATCCTTTTTTTCTGCGCGTAATCTGCTGCTTGCAA
ACAAAAAAACCACCGCTACCAGCGGTGGTTTGTTTGCCGGATCAAGAGCTACCAACTCTTTTTCCGAAGG
TAACTGGCTTCAGCAGAGCGCAGATACCAAATACTGTTCTTCTAGTGTAGCCGTAGTTAGGCCACCACTT
CAAGAACTCTGTAGCACCGCCTACATACCTCGCTCTGCTAATCCTGTTACCAGTGGCTGCTGCCAGTGGC
GATAAGTCGTGTCTTACCGGGTTGGACTCAAGACGATAGTTACCGGATAAGGCGCAGCGGTCGGGCTGAA
CGGGGGGTTCGTGCACACAGCCCAGCTTGGAGCGAACGACCTACACCGAACTGAGATACCTACAGCGTGA
GCTATGAGAAAGCGCCACGCTTCCCGAAGGGAGAAAGGCGGACAGGTATCCGGTAAGCGGCAGGGTCGGA
ACAGGAGAGCGCACGAGGGAGCTTCCAGGGGGAAACGCCTGGTATCTTTATAGTCCTGTCGGGTTTCGCC
ACCTCTGACTTGAGCGTCGATTTTTGTGATGCTCGTCAGGGGGGCGGAGCCTATGGAAAAACGCCAGCAA
CGCGGCCTTTTTACGGTTCCTGGCCTTTTGCTGGCCTTTTGCTCACATGTTCTTTCCTGCGTTATCCCCT
GATTCTGTGGATAACCGTATTACCGCCATGCAT
Features (pLannotate 1.2.2; 14 found; start..end, strand, type, name):
     61..364     +  enhancer       CMV enhancer: human cytomegalovirus immediate early enhancer
    365..568     +  promoter       CMV promoter: human cytomegalovirus (CMV) immediate early promoter
    613..1545    +  CDS            iRFP670: iRFP670 is a basic (constitutively fluorescent) near ir fluorescent protein published in 2013, derived from Rhodopseudomonas palustris CGA009. It has low acid sensitivity. It requires the cofactor biliverdin for fluorescence.
   1556..1587    +  misc_feature   MCS (fragment): multiple cloning site
   1588..1977    +  CDS            H2A1_BOVIN (sequence partly withheld): Experimental evidence at protein level: Swiss-Prot protein existence level 1. Core component of nucleosome. Nucleosomes wrap and compact DNA into chromatin, limiting DNA accessibility to the cellular machineries which require DNA as a template. Histones thereby play a central role in transcription regulation, DNA repair, DNA replication and chromosomal stability. DNA accessibility is regulated via a complex set of post-translational modifications of histones, also called histone code, and nucleosome remodeling. From Bos taurus (Bovine).
   2002..2086    +  CDS            large T antigen (fragment): large T antigen from SV40 (simian virus 40)
   2109..2230    +  polyA_signal   SV40 poly(A) signal: SV40 polyadenylation signal
   2264..2692    -  rep_origin     f1 ori (sequence partly withheld): f1 bacteriophage origin of replication; arrow indicates direction of (+) strand synthesis
   2719..2823    +  promoter       AmpR promoter: bla
   2825..3182    +  promoter       SV40 promoter: SV40 enhancer and early promoter
   3217..4011    +  CDS            NeoR/KanR: aminoglycoside phosphotransferase from Tn5; aph(3')-II (or nptII); confers resistance to neomycin, kanamycin, and G418 (Geneticin®)
   4032..4184    +  CDS            ble (fragment): BLE_KLEPN - Experimental evidence at protein level: Swiss-Prot protein existence level 1. Binding protein with a strong affinity to the bleomycin family of antibiotics. Binds to CL990; an antimitotic-antibiotic compound. From Klebsiella pneumoniae.
   4243..4290    +  polyA_signal   HSV TK poly(A) signal: herpes simplex virus thymidine kinase polyadenylation signal (Cole and Stacy, 1985)
   4613..5201    +  rep_origin     ori: high-copy-number ColE1/pMB1/pBR322/pUC origin of replication
