[The description below was written by a language model from this plasmid's Addgene catalogue record and pLannotate feature annotations shown in this document.]
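Description:
iRFP670 - H2A is a mammalian expression plasmid of about 5.3 kb built on the Clontech pEGFP-C1 backbone, in which the original EGFP coding region has evidently been replaced by the near-infrared fluorescent protein iRFP670. The human cytomegalovirus immediate early enhancer and promoter drive a single open reading frame: iRFP670 at the N-terminus, a short remnant of the multiple cloning site serving as a linker, and histone H2A at the C-terminus, followed by the SV40 polyadenylation signal. The catalogue lists the insert as human H2A. The automated annotation matched it to the bovine H2A entry, which most likely reflects the very high conservation of core histones rather than a different species of origin. The short fragments annotated as SV40 large T antigen and ble are probably residual backbone sequence flanking the polyadenylation signals and resistance gene, not functional genes.

For propagation, the plasmid carries a high-copy ColE1/pUC-type origin and an f1 phage origin. A single NeoR/KanR gene (aminoglycoside phosphotransferase from Tn5) sits behind tandem bacterial (bla) and SV40 early promoters and ends in the HSV TK polyadenylation signal. It therefore confers kanamycin resistance in E. coli and could allow G418 selection in mammalian cells.

The stated purpose is a nuclear marker. Because H2A is a core nucleosome component, the fusion incorporates into chromatin and labels the nucleus in living cells. iRFP670 is a bacteriophytochrome-derived protein that needs biliverdin as a cofactor. Its far-red emission leaves the green and red channels free for other probes, which suits multicolour imaging alongside GFP-tagged proteins and blue-light optogenetic tools such as those in the associated iLID recruitment study.
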