Addgene plasmid #176092: iRFP670 - H2A
Purpose: nuclear marker
Depositing lab: Dorus Gadella. Depositing organization: University of Amsterdam. Publication: iLID-antiGFP-nanobody is a flexible targeting strategy for recruitment to GFP-tagged proteins. Mahlandt EK, Toereppel M, Haydary T, Goedhart J. bioRxiv 2022.11.24.517828 10.1101/2022.11.24.517828.
Backbone
  Vector backbone: pEGFP-C1
  Backbone manufacturer: Clontech
  Vector type: Mammalian Expression
Growth in bacteria
  Bacterial resistance: Kanamycin, 50 μg/mL
  Growth temperature: 37°C
  Growth strain: DH5alpha
  Copy number: High Copy
Gene/Insert
  Gene/Insert name: H2A
  Species: H. sapiens (human)
  Cloning method: Restriction Enzyme; 5′ cloning site Unknown (unknown if destroyed)
Terms and licenses: Academic/Nonprofit Terms; Industry Terms: Not Available to Industry
How to cite: iRFP670 - H2A was a gift from Dorus Gadella (Addgene plasmid # 176092 ; http://n2t.net/addgene:176092 ; RRID:Addgene_176092)
